Addgene plasmid #250398: Lenti-CMV-mCherry-GSG-P2A-NUDT5 Y74F-WPRE
Purpose: Lentiviral expression of human NUDT5 Y74F with N-terminal mCherry seperated by a flexible GSG-linker and P2A under CMV promoter, as well as a puromycin resistance cassette under PGK promoter.
Depositing lab: Stefan Kubicek. Depositing organization: CeMM Research Center for Molecular Medicine. Publication: A non-enzymatic role of Nudix hydrolase 5 in repressing purine de novo synthesis. Nguyen TA, Lin JG, Marques AMC, Fottner M, Bauer LG, Reicher A, Daum D, Scrofani L, Liu Y, Cheng C, D'Angelo L D D L, Sanchez J, Bueschl C, Marella N, Buphamalai P, Traversi F, Beres M, Moll HP, Siklos M, Genger JW, Hofstaetter G, Villanti L, Malik M, Klimek C, Runggatscher K, Guertl B, Hansen JS, Dobner S, Babosova O, Becirovic T, de Rooij LPMH, Casanova E, Koren A, Froese DS, Rosenblatt DS, Klavins K, Bergthaler A, Menche J, Hannich JT, Abele M, Sdelci S, Lang K, Huber KVM, Kubicek S. Science. 2025 Nov 6:eadv4257. doi: 10.1126/science.adv4257. PubMed 41196952.
Backbone
  Vector backbone: pLenti CMV GFP Puro
  Backbone manufacturer: Eric Campeau, Paul Kaufman (Addgene #17448)
  Vector type: Mammalian Expression, Lentiviral
Growth in bacteria
  Bacterial resistance: Ampicillin, 100 μg/mL
  Growth temperature: 37°C
  Growth strain: NEB Stable
  Copy number: High Copy
Gene/Insert
  Gene/Insert name: NUDT5
  Species: H. sapiens (human)
  Insert size (bp): 1431
  Mutation: Y74F
  Entrez Gene: NUDT5 (a.k.a. YSA1, YSA1H, YSAH1, hNUDT5)
  Promoter: CMV
  Tag / fusion protein: mCherry-GSG-P2A (N terminal on insert)
  Cloning method: Ligation Independent Cloning
Terms and licenses: Academic/Nonprofit Terms; Industry Terms: Not Available to Industry
Depositor comments: Insert cloned with BamHI (5') and SalI (3') sites.
How to cite: Lenti-CMV-mCherry-GSG-P2A-NUDT5 Y74F-WPRE was a gift from Stefan Kubicek (Addgene plasmid # 250398 ; http://n2t.net/addgene:250398 ; RRID:Addgene_250398)
