[The description below was written by a language model from this plasmid's Addgene catalogue record and pLannotate feature annotations shown in this document.]
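Description:
Lenti-CMV-mCherry-GSG-P2A-NUDT5 Y74F-WPRE is a lentiviral mammalian expression plasmid of about 9.3 kb, built on the pLenti CMV GFP Puro backbone. In bacteria it is maintained at high copy through a ColE1/pUC-type origin and selected with ampicillin via the β-lactamase gene. An f1 origin and remnants of a lac/lacZα cloning region flanked by T3 and T7 promoters are also present. The viral portion follows a third-generation layout. An RSV promoter drives a truncated HIV-1 5' LTR, followed by the Ψ packaging signal with a gag fragment, the Rev response element for Rev-dependent export of the genomic RNA, and the cPPT/CTS. A truncated LTR at the 3' end (labelled as a 5' LTR by the annotation tool) is followed by an SV40 polyadenylation signal and SV40 origin.

Between the LTRs, the CMV enhancer/promoter drives a single open reading frame encoding mCherry, a flexible GSG linker, a P2A peptide and human NUDT5 carrying the Y74F substitution. Ribosomal skipping at P2A yields the red fluorescent marker and the NUDT5 mutant as separate proteins, so fluorescence reports transduction and expression without NUDT5 being fused to mCherry. The P2A element and the point mutation are not annotated separately in the feature table but are stated in the catalogue entry. A WPRE downstream of the coding region enhances transcript stability and expression. A separate mouse PGK promoter drives puromycin N-acetyltransferase for selection of transduced cells. The construct is intended for stable expression of the Y74F variant in mammalian cells, and the associated publication concerns a non-enzymatic role of NUDT5 in repressing de novo purine synthesis. The record does not state the functional consequence of the Y74F change.
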