Features (pLannotate 1.2.2; 30 found; start..end, strand, type, name):
      1..429     +  rep_origin     f1 ori (sequence partly withheld): f1 bacteriophage origin of replication; arrow indicates direction of (+) strand synthesis
    482..586     +  promoter       AmpR promoter: bla
    587..1447    +  CDS            AmpR: β-lactamase; bla; confers resistance to ampicillin, carbenicillin, and related antibiotics
   1618..2206    +  rep_origin     ori: high-copy-number ColE1/pMB1/pBR322/pUC origin of replication
   2389..2481    +  CDS            lacI (fragment): lac repressor; lacI; The lac repressor binds to the lac operator to inhibit transcription in E. coli. This inhibition can be relieved by adding lactose or isopropyl-β-D-thiogalactopyranoside (IPTG).
   2494..2515    +  protein_bind   CAP binding site: CAP binding activates transcription in the presence of cAMP. E. coli catabolite activator protein
   2530..2560    +  promoter       lac promoter: promoter for the E. coli lac operon
   2568..2584    +  protein_bind   lac operator: The lac repressor binds to the lac operator to inhibit transcription in E. coli. This inhibition can be relieved by adding lactose or isopropyl-β-D-thiogalactopyranoside (IPTG). lac repressor encoded by lacI
   2629..2647    +  promoter       T3 promoter: promoter for bacteriophage T3 RNA polymerase
   2675..2901    +  promoter       RSV promoter: Rous sarcoma virus enhancer/promoter
   2902..3082    +  LTR            5' LTR (truncated): truncated 5' long terminal repeat (LTR) from HIV-1
   3129..3254    +  misc_feature   HIV-1 Ψ: packaging signal of human immunodeficiency virus type 1
   3238..3601    +  CDS            HIV-1 gag (fragment): gag protein from human immunodeficiency virus 1; gag
   3747..3980    +  misc_feature   RRE: The Rev response element (RRE) of HIV-1 allows for Rev-dependent mRNA export from the nucleus to the cytoplasm.
   4357..4457    +  CDS            Rev (fragment): human immunodeficiency virus 1 (HIV-1) Rev protein; rev; enhances nuclear export of unspliced and incompletely spliced viral mRNAs
   4476..4592    +  misc_feature   cPPT/CTS: central polypurine tract and central termination sequence of HIV-1
   4615..4918    +  enhancer       CMV enhancer: human cytomegalovirus immediate early enhancer
   4919..5122    +  promoter       CMV promoter: human cytomegalovirus (CMV) immediate early promoter
   5218..5925    +  CDS            mCherry: mCherry is a basic (constitutively fluorescent) red fluorescent protein published in 2004, derived from Discosoma sp.. It is reported to be a very rapidly-maturing monomer with low acid sensitivity.
   5992..6648    +  CDS            NUDT5: NUDT5_HUMAN - Also known as NUDIX5 From Homo sapiens (Human).
   6667..7255    +  misc_feature   WPRE: woodchuck hepatitis virus posttranscriptional regulatory element
   7269..7615    +  promoter       PGK promoter (fragment): mouse phosphoglycerate kinase 1 promoter
   7608..7721    +  promoter       PGK promoter (fragment): mouse phosphoglycerate kinase 1 promoter
   7742..8341    +  CDS            PuroR: puromycin N-acetyltransferase; pac from Streptomyces alboniger; confers resistance to puromycin
   8409..8546    +  CDS            nef (fragment): NEF_HV1LA - Experimental evidence at protein level: Swiss-Prot protein existence level 1. Extracellular Nef protein targets CD4(+) T-lymphocytes for apoptosis by interacting with CXCR4 surface receptors. From Human immunodeficiency virus type 1 group M subtype B (isolate Lai) (HIV-1).
   8532..8712    +  LTR            5' LTR (truncated): truncated 5' long terminal repeat (LTR) from HIV-1
   8784..8905    +  polyA_signal   SV40 poly(A) signal: SV40 polyadenylation signal
   8945..9080    +  rep_origin     SV40 ori: SV40 origin of replication
   9101..9119    -  promoter       T7 promoter: promoter for bacteriophage T7 RNA polymerase
   9127..9282    +  CDS            lacZα (fragment): LacZα fragment of β-galactosidase; lacZ fragment
>Addgene plasmid #250398 | Lenti-CMV-mCherry-GSG-P2A-NUDT5 Y74F-WPRE | addgene full sequence | sequence record 498956 | Addgene NGS Result
[124 nt withheld, positions 1-124]
C
[91 nt withheld, positions 126-216]
A
[49 nt withheld, positions 218-266]
CCTTTGACGTTGGAGTCCACGTTCTTT
[37 nt withheld, positions 294-330]
ACCCTATCTCGGTCTATTCTTTTGATTTATAAGGGATTTTGCCGATTTCGGCCTATTGGTTAAAAAATGA
GCTGATTTAACAAAAATTTAACGCGAATTTTAACAAAATATTAACGCTTACAATTTAGGTGGCACTTTTC
GGGGAAATGTGCGCGGAACCCCTATTTGTTTATTTTTCTAAATACATTCAAATATGTATCCGCTCATGAG
ACAATAACCCTGATAAATGCTTCAATAATATTGAAAAAGGAAGAGTATGAGTATTCAACATTTCCGTGTC
GCCCTTATTCCCTTTTTTGCGGCATTTTGCCTTCCTGTTTTTGCTCACCCAGAAACGCTGGTGAAAGTAA
AAGATGCTGAAGATCAGTTGGGTGCACGAGTGGGTTACATCGAACTGGATCTCAACAGCGGTAAGATCCT
TGAGAGTTTTCGCCCCGAAGAACGTTTTCCAATGATGAGCACTTTTAAAGTTCTGCTATGTGGCGCGGTA
TTATCCCGTATTGACGCCGGGCAAGAGCAACTCGGTCGCCGCATACACTATTCTCAGAATGACTTGGTTG
AGTACTCACCAGTCACAGAAAAGCATCTTACGGATGGCATGACAGTAAGAGAATTATGCAGTGCTGCCAT
AACCATGAGTGATAACACTGCGGCCAACTTACTTCTGACAACGATCGGAGGACCGAAGGAGCTAACCGCT
TTTTTGCACAACATGGGGGATCATGTAACTCGCCTTGATCGTTGGGAACCGGAGCTGAATGAAGCCATAC
CAAACGACGAGCGTGACACCACGATGCCTGTAGCAATGGCAACAACGTTGCGCAAACTATTAACTGGCGA
ACTACTTACTCTAGCTTCCCGGCAACAATTAATAGACTGGATGGAGGCGGATAAAGTTGCAGGACCACTT
CTGCGCTCGGCCCTTCCGGCTGGCTGGTTTATTGCTGATAAATCTGGAGCCGGTGAGCGTGGGTCTCGCG
GTATCATTGCAGCACTGGGGCCAGATGGTAAGCCCTCCCGTATCGTAGTTATCTACACGACGGGGAGTCA
GGCAACTATGGATGAACGAAATAGACAGATCGCTGAGATAGGTGCCTCACTGATTAAGCATTGGTAACTG
TCAGACCAAGTTTACTCATATATACTTTAGATTGATTTAAAACTTCATTTTTAATTTAAAAGGATCTAGG
TGAAGATCCTTTTTGATAATCTCATGACCAAAATCCCTTAACGTGAGTTTTCGTTCCACTGAGCGTCAGA
CCCCGTAGAAAAGATCAAAGGATCTTCTTGAGATCCTTTTTTTCTGCGCGTAATCTGCTGCTTGCAAACA
AAAAAACCACCGCTACCAGCGGTGGTTTGTTTGCCGGATCAAGAGCTACCAACTCTTTTTCCGAAGGTAA
CTGGCTTCAGCAGAGCGCAGATACCAAATACTGTTCTTCTAGTGTAGCCGTAGTTAGGCCACCACTTCAA
GAACTCTGTAGCACCGCCTACATACCTCGCTCTGCTAATCCTGTTACCAGTGGCTGCTGCCAGTGGCGAT
AAGTCGTGTCTTACCGGGTTGGACTCAAGACGATAGTTACCGGATAAGGCGCAGCGGTCGGGCTGAACGG
GGGGTTCGTGCACACAGCCCAGCTTGGAGCGAACGACCTACACCGAACTGAGATACCTACAGCGTGAGCT
ATGAGAAAGCGCCACGCTTCCCGAAGGGAGAAAGGCGGACAGGTATCCGGTAAGCGGCAGGGTCGGAACA
GGAGAGCGCACGAGGGAGCTTCCAGGGGGAAACGCCTGGTATCTTTATAGTCCTGTCGGGTTTCGCCACC
TCTTACTTGAGCGTCGATTTTTGTGATGCTCGTCAGGGGGGCGGAGCCTATGGAAAAACGCCAGCAACGC
GGCCTTTTTACGGTTCCTGGCCTTTTGCTGGCCTTTTGCTCACATGTTCTTTCCTGCGTTATCCCCTGAT
TCTGTGGATAACCGTATTACCGCCTTTGAGTGAGCTGATACCGCTCGCCGCAGCCGAACGACCGAGCGCA
GCGAGTCAGTGAGCGAGGAAGCGGAAGAGCGCCCAATACGCAAACCGCCTCTCCCCGCGCGTTGGCCGAT
TCATTAATGCAGCTGGCACGACAGGTTTCCCGACTGGAAAGCGGGCAGTGAGCGCAACGCAATTAATGTG
AGTTAGCTCACTCATTAGGCACCCCAGGCTTTACACTTTATGCTTCCGGCTCGTATGTTGTGTGGAATTG
TGAGCGGATAACAATTTCACACAGGAAACAGCTATGACCATGATTACGCCAAGCGCGCAATTAACCCTCA
CTAAAGGGAACAAAAGCTGGAGCTGCAAGCTTAATGTAGTCTTATGCAATACTCTTGTAGTCTTGCAACA
TGGTAACGATGAGTTAGCAACATGCCTTACAAGGAGAGAAAAAGCACCGTGCATGCCGATTGGTGGAAGT
AAGGTGGTACGATCGTGCCTTATTAGGAAGGCAACAGACGGGTCTGACATGGATTGGACGAACCACTGAA
TTGCCGCATTGCAGAGATATTGTATTTAAGTGCCTAGCTCGATACATAAACGGGTCTCTCTGGTTAGACC
AGATCTGAGCCTGGGAGCTCTCTGGCTAACTAGGGAACCCACTGCTTAAGCCTCAATAAAGCTTGCCTTG
AGTGCTTCAAGTAGTGTGTGCCCGTCTGTTGTGTGACTCTGGTAACTAGAGATCCCTCAGACCCTTTTAG
TCAGTGTGGAAAATCTCTAGCAGTGGCGCCCGAACAGGGACTTGAAAGCGAAAGGGAAACCAGAGGAGCT
CTCTCGACGCAGGACTCGGCTTGCTGAAGCGCGCACGGCAAGAGGCGAGGGGCGGCGACTGGTGAGTACG
CCAAAAATTTTGACTAGCGGAGGCTAGAAGGAGAGAGATGGGTGCGAGAGCGTCAGTATTAAGCGGGGGA
GAATTAGATCGCGATGGGAAAAAATTCGGTTAAGGCCAGGGGGAAAGAAAAAATATAAATTAAAACATAT
AGTATGGGCAAGCAGGGAGCTAGAACGATTCGCAGTTAATCCTGGCCTGTTAGAAACATCAGAAGGCTGT
AGACAAATACTGGGACAGCTACAACCATCCCTTCAGACAGGATCAGAAGAACTTAGATCATTATATAATA
CAGTAGCAACCCTCTATTGTGTGCATCAAAGGATAGAGATAAAAGACACCAAGGAAGCTTTAGACAAGAT
AGAGGAAGAGCAAAACAAAAGTAAGACCACCGCACAGCAAGCGGCCGCTGATCTTCAGACCTGGAGGAGG
AGATATGAGGGACAATTGGAGAAGTGAATTATATAAATATAAAGTAGTAAAAATTGAACCATTAGGAGTA
GCACCCACCAAGGCAAAGAGAAGAGTGGTGCAGAGAGAAAAAAGAGCAGTGGGAATAGGAGCTTTGTTCC
TTGGGTTCTTGGGAGCAGCAGGAAGCACTATGGGCGCAGCGTCAATGACGCTGACGGTACAGGCCAGACA
ATTATTGTCTGGTATAGTGCAGCAGCAGAACAATTTGCTGAGGGCTATTGAGGCGCAACAGCATCTGTTG
CAACTCACAGTCTGGGGCATCAAGCAGCTCCAGGCAAGAATCCTGGCTGTGGAAAGATACCTAAAGGATC
AACAGCTCCTGGGGATTTGGGGTTGCTCTGGAAAACTCATTTGCACCACTGCTGTGCCTTGGAATGCTAG
TTGGAGTAATAAATCTCTGGAACAGATTTGGAATCACACGACCTGGATGGAGTGGGACAGAGAAATTAAC
AATTACACAAGCTTAATACACTCCTTAATTGAAGAATCGCAAAACCAGCAAGAAAAGAATGAACAAGAAT
TATTGGAATTAGATAAATGGGCAAGTTTGTGGAATTGGTTTAACATAACAAATTGGCTGTGGTATATAAA
ATTATTCATAATGATAGTAGGAGGCTTGGTAGGTTTAAGAATAGTTTTTGCTGTACTTTCTATAGTGAAT
AGAGTTAGGCAGGGATATTCACCATTATCGTTTCAGACCCACCTCCCAACCCCGAGGGGACCCGACAGGC
CCGAAGGAATAGAAGAAGAAGGTGGAGAGAGAGACAGAGACAGATCCATTCGATTAGTGAACGGATCTCG
ACGGTATCGGTTAACTTTTAAAAGAAAAGGGGGGATTGGGGGGTACAGTGCAGGGGAAAGAATAGTAGAC
ATAATAGCAACAGACATACAAACTAAAGAATTACAAAAACAAATTACAAAATTCAAAATTTTATCGATAA
GCTTGGGAGTTCCGCGTTACATAACTTACGGTAAATGGCCCGCCTGGCTGACCGCCCAACGACCCCCGCC
CATTGACGTCAATAATGACGTATGTTCCCATAGTAACGCCAATAGGGACTTTCCATTGACGTCAATGGGT
GGAGTATTTACGGTAAACTGCCCACTTGGCAGTACATCAAGTGTATCATATGCCAAGTACGCCCCCTATT
GACGTCAATGACGGTAAATGGCCCGCCTGGCATTATGCCCAGTACATGACCTTATGGGACTTTCCTACTT
GGCAGTACATCTACGTATTAGTCATCGCTATTACCATGGTGATGCGGTTTTGGCAGTACATCAATGGGCG
TGGATAGCGGTTTGACTCACGGGGATTTCCAAGTCTCCACCCCATTGACGTCAATGGGAGTTTGTTTTGG
CACCAAAATCAACGGGACTTTCCAAAATGTCGTAACAACTCCGCCCCATTGACGCAAATGGGCGGTAGGC
GTGTACGGTGGGAGGTCTATATAAGCAGAGCTCGTTTAGTGAACCGTCAGATCGCCTGGAGACGCCATCC
ACGCTGTTTTGACCTCCATAGAAGACACCGACTCTAGAGGATCCACCGGTCGCCACCATGGTGAGCAAGG
GCGAGGAGGATAACATGGCCATCATCAAGGAGTTCATGCGCTTCAAGGTGCACATGGAGGGCTCCGTGAA
CGGCCACGAGTTCGAGATCGAGGGCGAGGGCGAGGGCCGCCCCTACGAGGGCACCCAGACCGCCAAGCTG
AAGGTGACCAAGGGTGGCCCCCTGCCCTTCGCCTGGGACATCCTGTCCCCTCAGTTCATGTACGGCTCCA
AGGCCTACGTGAAGCACCCCGCCGACATCCCCGACTACTTGAAGCTGTCCTTCCCCGAGGGCTTCAAGTG
GGAGCGCGTGATGAACTTCGAGGACGGCGGCGTGGTGACCGTGACCCAGGACTCCTCCCTGCAGGACGGC
GAGTTCATCTACAAGGTGAAGCTGCGCGGCACCAACTTCCCCTCAGACGGCCCCGTAATGCAGAAGAAAA
CCATGGGCTGGGAGGCCTCCTCCGAGCGGATGTACCCCGAGGACGGCGCCCTGAAGGGCGAGATCAAGCA
GAGGCTGAAGCTGAAGGACGGCGGCCACTACGACGCTGAGGTCAAGACCACCTACAAGGCCAAGAAGCCC
GTGCAGCTGCCCGGCGCCTACAACGTCAACATCAAGTTGGACATCACCTCCCACAACGAGGACTACACCA
TCGTGGAACAGTACGAACGCGCCGAGGGCCGCCACTCCACCGGCGGCATGGACGAGCTGTACAAGGGATC
CGGCGCTACTAACTTCAGCCTGCTGAAGCAGGCTGGAGACGTGGAGGAGAACCCTGGACCTATGGAGAGC
CAAGAACCAACGGAATCTTCTCAGAATGGCAAACAGTATATCATTTCAGAGGAGTTAATTTCAGAAGGAA
AATGGGTCAAGCTTGAAAAAACAACGTACATGGATCCTACTGGTAAAACTAGAACTTGGGAATCAGTGAA
ACGTACAACCAGGAAAGAGCAGACTGCGGATGGTGTCGCGGTCATCCCCGTGCTGCAGAGAACACTTCAC
TTCGAGTGTATCGTTCTGGTGAAACAGTTCCGACCACCAATGGGGGGCTACTGCATAGAGTTCCCTGCAG
GTCTCATAGATGATGGTGAAACCCCAGAAGCAGCTGCTCTCCGGGAGCTTGAAGAAGAAACTGGCTACAA
AGGGGACATTGCCGAATGTTCTCCAGCGGTCTGTATGGACCCAGGCTTGTCAAACTGTACTATACACATC
GTGACAGTCACCATTAACGGAGATGATGCCGAAAACGCAAGGCCGAAGCCAAAGCCAGGGGATGGAGAGT
TTGTGGAAGTCATTTCTTTACCCAAGAATGACCTGCTGCAGAGACTTGATGCTCTGGTAGCTGAAGAACA
TCTCACAGTGGACGCCAGGGTCTATTCCTACGCTCTAGCGCTGAAACATGCAAATGCAAAGCCATTTGAA
GTGCCCTTCTTGAAATTTTAAAGCGGCCGCGTCGACAATCAACCTCTGGATTACAAAATTTGTGAAAGAT
TGACTGGTATTCTTAACTATGTTGCTCCTTTTACGCTATGTGGATACGCTGCTTTAATGCCTTTGTATCA
TGCTATTGCTTCCCGTATGGCTTTCATTTTCTCCTCCTTGTATAAATCCTGGTTGCTGTCTCTTTATGAG
GAGTTGTGGCCCGTTGTCAGGCAACGTGGCGTGGTGTGCACTGTGTTTGCTGACGCAACCCCCACTGGTT
GGGGCATTGCCACCACCTGTCAGCTCCTTTCCGGGACTTTCGCTTTCCCCCTCCCTATTGCCACGGCGGA
ACTCATCGCCGCCTGCCTTGCCCGCTGCTGGACAGGGGCTCGGCTGTTGGGCACTGACAATTCCGTGGTG
TTGTCGGGGAAGCTGACGTCCTTTCCATGGCTGCTCGCCTGTGTTGCCACCTGGATTCTGCGCGGGACGT
CCTTCTGCTACGTCCCTTCGGCCCTCAATCCAGCGGACCTTCCTTCCCGCGGCCTGCTGCCGGCTCTGCG
GCCTCTTCCGCGTCTTCGCCTTCGCCCTCAGACGAGTCGGATCTCCCTTTGGGCCGCCTCCCCGCCTGGA
ATTCTACCGGGTAGGGGAGGCGCTTTTCCCAAGGCAGTCTGGAGCATGCGCTTTAGCAGCCCCGCTGGGC
ACTTGGCGCTACACAAGTGGCCTCTGGCCTCGCACACATTCCACATCCACCGGTAGGCGCCAACCGGCTC
CGTTCTTTGGTGGCCCCTTCGCGCCACCTTCTACTCCTCCCCTAGTCAGGAAGTTCCCCCCCGCCCCGCA
GCTCGCGTCGTGCAGGACGTGACAAATGGAAGTAGCACGTCTCACTAGTCTCGTGCAGATGGACAGCACC
GCTGAGCAATGGAAGCGGGTAGGCCTTTGGGGCAGCGGCCAATAGCAGCTTTGCTCCTTCGCTTTCTGGG
CTCAGGGGCGGGGCGGGCGCCCGAAGGTCCTCCGGAGGCCCGGCATTCTGCACGCTTCAAAAGCGCACGT
CTGCCGCGCTGTTCTCCTCTTCCTCATCTCCGGGCCTTTCGACCTGCAGCCCAAGCTTACCATGACCGAG
TACAAGCCCACGGTGCGCCTCGCCACCCGCGACGACGTCCCCAGGGCCGTACGCACCCTCGCCGCCGCGT
TCGCCGACTACCCCGCCACGCGCCACACCGTCGATCCGGACCGCCACATCGAGCGGGTCACCGAGCTGCA
AGAACTCTTCCTCACGCGCGTCGGGCTCGACATCGGCAAGGTGTGGGTCGCGGACGACGGCGCCGCGGTG
GCGGTCTGGACCACGCCGGAGAGCGTCGAAGCGGGGGCGGTGTTCGCCGAGATCGGCCCGCGCATGGCCG
AGTTGAGCGGTTCCCGGCTGGCCGCGCAGCAACAGATGGAAGGCCTCCTGGCGCCGCACCGGCCCAAGGA
GCCCGCGTGGTTCCTGGCCACCGTCGGCGTCTCGCCCGACCACCAGGGCAAGGGTCTGGGCAGCGCCGTC
GTGCTCCCCGGAGTGGAGGCGGCCGAGCGCGCCGGGGTGCCCGCCTTCCTGGAGACCTCCGCGCCCCGCA
ACCTCCCCTTCTACGAGCGGCTCGGCTTCACCGTCACCGCCGACGTCGAGGTGCCCGAAGGACCGCGCAC
CTGGTGCATGACCCGCAAGCCCGGTGCCTGACGCCCGCCCCACGACCCGCAGCGCCCGACCGAAAGGAGC
GCACGACCCCATGCATCTCGAGGGCCCGGTACCTTTAAGACCAATGACTTACAAGGCAGCTGTAGATCTT
AGCCACTTTTTAAAAGAAAAGGGGGGACTGGAAGGGCTAGCTCACTCCCAACGAAGACAAGATCTGCTTT
TTGCTTGTACTGGGTCTCTCTGGTTAGACCAGATCTGAGCCTGGGAGCTCTCTGGCTAACTAGGGAACCC
ACTGCTTAAGCCTCAATAAAGCTTGCCTTGAGTGCTTCAAGTAGTGTGTGCCCGTCTGTTGTGTGACTCT
GGTAACTAGAGATCCCTCAGACCCTTTTAGTCAGTGTGGAAAATCTCTAGCAGTAGTAGTTCATGTCATC
TTATTATTCAGTATTTATAACTTGCAAAGAAATGAATATCAGAGAGTGAGAGGAACTTGTTTATTGCAGC
TTATAATGGTTACAAATAAAGCAATAGCATCACAAATTTCACAAATAAAGCATTTTTTTCACTGCATTCT
AGTTGTGGTTTGTCCAAACTCATCAATGTATCTTATCATGTCTGGCTCTAGCTATCCCGCCCCTAACTCC
GCCCATCCCGCCCCTAACTCCGCCCAGTTCCGCCCATTCTCCGCCCCATGGCTGACTAATTTTTTTTATT
TATGCAGAGGCCGAGGCCGCCTCGGCCTCTGAGCTATTCCAGAAGTAGTGAGGAGGCTTTTTTGGAGGCC
TAGGGACGTACCCAATTCGCCCTATAGTGAGTCGTATTACGCGCGCTCACTGGCCGTCGTTTTACAACGT
CGTGACTGGGAAAACCCTGGCGTTACCCAACTTAATCGCCTTGCAGCACATCCCCCTTTCGCCAGCTGGC
GTAATAGCGAAGAGGCCCGCACCGATCGCCCTTCCCAACAGTTGCGCAGCCTGAATGGCGAATGGG
